Addgene plasmid #78365: pNX3b-FL3
Purpose: fission yeast epitope tagging
Depositing lab: Kazunori Tomita. Depositing organization: University College London. Publication: Sequential and counter-selectable cassettes for fission yeast. Amelina H, Moiseeva V, Collopy LC, Pearson SR, Armstrong CA, Tomita K. BMC Biotechnol. 2016 Nov 8;16(1):76. 10.1186/s12896-016-0307-4 PubMed 27825338.
Backbone
  Vector backbone: pFA6a-hygMX6
  Selectable markers: Hygromycin
Growth in bacteria
  Bacterial resistance: Ampicillin, 100 μg/mL
  Growth temperature: 37°C
  Growth strain: DH5alpha
  Copy number: High Copy
Gene/Insert 1
  Gene/Insert name: 3xFLAG
Gene/Insert 2
  Gene/Insert name: hygMX6 (alt name: hphMX6)
  Species: S. cerevisiae (budding yeast), S. pombe (fission yeast)
Terms and licenses: Academic/Nonprofit Terms; Industry Terms: Not Available to Industry
How to cite: pNX3b-FL3 was a gift from Kazunori Tomita (Addgene plasmid # 78365 ; http://n2t.net/addgene:78365 ; RRID:Addgene_78365)
