[The description below was written by a language model from this plasmid's Addgene catalogue record and pLannotate feature annotations shown in this document.]
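Description:
pNX3b-FL3 is a 4.3 kb template plasmid for epitope tagging of genes in fission yeast (Schizosaccharomyces pombe), built on the pFA6a-hygMX6 backbone. It is not a yeast-replicating vector: the annotated features include no yeast origin or centromere, consistent with the pFA6a family's usual role as a source of tagging modules that are typically PCR-amplified with gene-specific homology arms and integrated into the chromosome by homologous recombination. In E. coli it is maintained at high copy through a ColE1/pUC-type origin and selected with ampicillin via the β-lactamase gene and its native promoter. Short remnants of rop and the pBR322 bom region, along with an SP6 promoter, are backbone carry-overs rather than functional parts of the cassette.

The payload is a compact module of three parts in the same orientation. First comes a 3xFLAG epitope coding region, which the annotation software detected as adjacent FLAG and 3xFLAG fragments. It is followed by the S. cerevisiae ADH1 transcription terminator, which supplies a 3' end for the tagged transcript, an arrangement that suits in-frame fusion to the C-terminus of a target open reading frame. Downstream lies the hphMX6 (hygMX6) marker, a self-contained expression cassette conferring hygromycin resistance for selecting yeast integrants. No promoter for the tag is included, so expression of the tagged protein would depend on the promoter of the targeted locus. The tagged protein can then be detected or immunoprecipitated with anti-FLAG antibodies. The associated publication concerns sequential and counter-selectable cassettes for fission yeast, but the record does not detail how this particular plasmid fits into that scheme.
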