Features (pLannotate 1.2.2; 11 found; start..end, strand, type, name):
     70..105     +  CDS            rop (fragment): Rop protein, which maintains plasmids at low copy number; rop
    207..258     +  misc_feature   bom (fragment): basis of mobility region from pBR322
    321..339     +  promoter       SP6 promoter: promoter for bacteriophage SP6 RNA polymerase
    415..435     +  CDS            FLAG (fragment): FLAG® epitope tag, followed by an enterokinase cleavage site
    439..463     +  CDS            3xFLAG (fragment): three tandem FLAG® epitope tags
    466..486     +  CDS            FLAG (fragment): FLAG® epitope tag, followed by an enterokinase cleavage site
    516..703     +  terminator     ADH1 terminator: S. cerevisiae ADH1; transcription terminator for the S. cerevisiae alcohol dehydrogenase 1 (ADH1) gene
    762..2337    +  gene           hphMX6: yeast selectable marker conferring hygromycin resistance
   2567..3155    -  rep_origin     ori: high-copy-number ColE1/pMB1/pBR322/pUC origin of replication
   3326..4186    -  CDS            AmpR: β-lactamase; bla; confers resistance to ampicillin, carbenicillin, and related antibiotics
   4187..4291    -  promoter       AmpR promoter: bla
>Addgene plasmid #78365 | pNX3b-FL3 | depositor full sequence | sequence record 160587 | pNX3b-FL3 sequence 4316 bps
GACGTCTAAGAAACCATTATTATCATGACATTAACCTATAAAAATAGGCGTATCACGAGGCCCTTTCGTC
TCGCGCGTTTCGGTGATGACGGTGAAAACCTCTGACACATGCAGCTCCCGGAGACGGTCACAGCTTGTCT
GTAAGCGGATGCCGGGAGCAGACAAGCCCGTCAGGGCGCGTCAGCGGGTGTTGGCGGGTGTCGGGGCTGG
CTTAACTATGCGGCATCAGAGCAGATTGTACTGAGAGTGCACCATATGGACATATTGTCGTTAGAACGCG
GCTACAATTAATACATAACCTTATGTATCATACACATACGATTTAGGTGACACTATAGAACGCGGCCGCC
AGCTGAAGCTTCGTACGCTGCAGGTCGACGGATCCCCGGGTTAATTAACGCTAGCATGGGTGACTACAAG
GACGACGATGACAAGGGAGATTACAAAGATGACGACGATAAGGACTACAAGGACGACGATGACAAGTCTA
GATGAGGCGCGCCACTTCTAAATAAGCGAATTTCTTATGATTTATGATTTTTATTATTAAATAAGTTATA
AAAAAAATAAGTGTATACAAATTTTAAAGTGACTCTTAGGTTTTAAAACGAAAATTCTTATTCTTGAGTA
ACTCTTTCCTGTAGGTCAGGTTGCTTTCTCAGGTATAGTATGAGGTCGCTCTTATTGACCACACCTCTAC
CGGCAGATCCGCTAGGAGATCTGTTTAGCTTGCCTCGTCCCCGCCGGGTCACCCGGTCAGCGACATGGAG
GCCCAGAATACCCTCCTTGACAGTCTTGACGTGCGCAGCTCAGGGGCATGATGTGACTGTCGCCCGTACA
TTTAGCCCATACATCCCCATGTATAATCATTTGCATCCATACATTTTGATGGCCGCACGGCGCGAAGCAA
AAATTACGGCTCCTCGCTGCGGACCTGCGAGCAGGGAAACGCTCCCCTCACAGACGCGTTGAATTGTCCC
CACGCCGCGCCCCTGTAGAGAAATATAAAAGGTTAGGATTTGCCACTGAGGTTCTTCTTTCATATACTTC
CTTTTAAAATCTTGCTAGGATACAGTTCTCACATCACATCCGAACATAAACAACCATGGGTAAAAAGCCT
GAACTCACCGCGACGTCTGTCGAGAAGTTTCTGATCGAAAAGTTCGACAGCGTCTCCGACCTGATGCAGC
TCTCGGAGGGCGAAGAATCTCGTGCTTTCAGCTTCGATGTAGGAGGGCGTGGATATGTCCTGCGGGTAAA
TAGCTGCGCCGATGGTTTCTACAAAGATCGTTATGTTTATCGGCACTTTGCATCGGCCGCGCTCCCGATT
CCGGAAGTGCTTGACATTGGGGAATTCAGCGAGAGCCTGACCTATTGCATCTCCCGCCGTGCACAGGGTG
TCACGTTGCAAGACCTGCCTGAAACCGAACTGCCCGCTGTTCTGCAGCCGGTCGCGGAGGCCATGGATGC
GATCGCTGCGGCCGATCTTAGCCAGACGAGCGGGTTCGGCCCATTCGGACCGCAAGGAATCGGTCAATAC
ACTACATGGCGTGATTTCATATGCGCGATTGCTGATCCCCATGTGTATCACTGGCAAACTGTGATGGACG
ACACCGTCAGTGCGTCCGTCGCGCAGGCTCTCGATGAGCTGATGCTTTGGGCCGAGGACTGCCCCGAAGT
CCGGCACCTCATGCACGCGGATTTCGGCTCCAACAATGTCCTGACGGACAATGGCCGCATAACAGCGGTC
ATTGACTGGAGCGAGGCGATGTTCGGGGATTCCCAATACGAGGTCGCCAACATCTTCTTCTGGAGGCCGT
GGTTGGCTTGTATGGAGCAGCAGACGCGCTACTTCGAGCGGAGGCATCCGGAGCTTGCAGGATCGCCGCG
GCTCCGGGCGTATATGCTCCGCATTGGTCTTGACCAACTCTATCAGAGCTTGGTTGACGGCAATTTCGAT
GATGCAGCTTGGGCGCAGGGTCGATGCGACGCAATCGTCCGATCCGGAGCCGGGACTGTCGGGCGTACAC
AAATCGCCCGCAGAAGCGCGGCCGTCTGGACCGATGGCTGTGTAGAAGTACTCGCCGATAGTGGAAACCG
ACGCCCCAGCACTCGTCCGAGGGCAAAGGAATAATCAGTACTGACAATAAAAAGATTCTTGTTTTCAAGA
ACTTGTCATTTGTATAGTTTTTTTACATTGTAGTTGTTCTATTTTAATCAAATGTTAGCGTGATTTATAT
TTTTTTTCGCCTCGACATCATCTGCCCAGATGCGAAGTTAAGTGCGCAGAAAGTAATATCATGCGTCAAT
CGTATGTGAATGCTGGTCGCTATACTGCTGTCGATTCGATACTAACGCCGCCATCCAGTTTAAACGAGCT
CGAATTCTAGGCTTCCTCGCTCACTGACTCGCTGCGCTCGGTCGTTCGGCTGCGGCGAGCGGTATCAGCT
CACTCAAAGGCGGTAATACGGTTATCCACAGAATCAGGGGATAACGCAGGAAAGAACATGTGAGCAAAAG
GCCAGCAAAAGGCCAGGAACCGTAAAAAGGCCGCGTTGCTGGCGTTTTTCCATAGGCTCCGCCCCCCTGA
CGAGCATCACAAAAATCGACGCTCAAGTCAGAGGTGGCGAAACCCGACAGGACTATAAAGATACCAGGCG
TTTCCCCCTGGAAGCTCCCTCGTGCGCTCTCCTGTTCCGACCCTGCCGCTTACCGGATACCTGTCCGCCT
TTCTCCCTTCGGGAAGCGTGGCGCTTTCTCAATGCTCACGCTGTAGGTATCTCAGTTCGGTGTAGGTCGT
TCGCTCCAAGCTGGGCTGTGTGCACGAACCCCCCGTTCAGCCCGACCGCTGCGCCTTATCCGGTAACTAT
CGTCTTGAGTCCAACCCGGTAAGACACGACTTATCGCCACTGGCAGCAGCCACTGGTAACAGGATTAGCA
GAGCGAGGTATGTAGGCGGTGCTACAGAGTTCTTGAAGTGGTGGCCTAACTACGGCTACACTAGAAGGAC
AGTATTTGGTATCTGCGCTCTGCTGAAGCCAGTTACCTTCGGAAAAAGAGTTGGTAGCTCTTGATCCGGC
AAACAAACCACCGCTGGTAGCGGTGGTTTTTTTGTTTGCAAGCAGCAGATTACGCGCAGAAAAAAAGGAT
CTCAAGAAGATCCTTTGATCTTTTCTACGGGGTCTGACGCTCAGTGGAACGAAAACTCACGTTAAGGGAT
TTTGGTCATGAGATTATCAAAAAGGATCTTCACCTAGATCCTTTTAAATTAAAAATGAAGTTTTAAATCA
ATCTAAAGTATATATGAGTAAACTTGGTCTGACAGTTACCAATGCTTAATCAGTGAGGCACCTATCTCAG
CGATCTGTCTATTTCGTTCATCCATAGTTGCCTGACTCCCCGTCGTGTAGATAACTACGATACGGGAGGG
CTTACCATCTGGCCCCAGTGCTGCAATGATACCGCGAGACCCACGCTCACCGGCTCCAGATTTATCAGCA
ATAAACCAGCCAGCCGGAAGGGCCGAGCGCAGAAGTGGTCCTGCAACTTTATCCGCCTCCATCCAGTCTA
TTAATTGTTGCCGGGAAGCTAGAGTAAGTAGTTCGCCAGTTAATAGTTTGCGCAACGTTGTTGCCATTGC
TACAGGCATCGTGGTGTCACGCTCGTCGTTTGGTATGGCTTCATTCAGCTCCGGTTCCCAACGATCAAGG
CGAGTTACATGATCCCCCATGTTGTGCAAAAAAGCGGTTAGCTCCTTCGGTCCTCCGATCGTTGTCAGAA
GTAAGTTGGCCGCAGTGTTATCACTCATGGTTATGGCAGCACTGCATAATTCTCTTACTGTCATGCCATC
CGTAAGATGCTTTTCTGTGACTGGTGAGTACTCAACCAAGTCATTCTGAGAATAGTGTATGCGGCGACCG
AGTTGCTCTTGCCCGGCGTCAATACGGGATAATACCGCGCCACATAGCAGAACTTTAAAAGTGCTCATCA
TTGGAAAACGTTCTTCGGGGCGAAAACTCTCAAGGATCTTACCGCTGTTGAGATCCAGTTCGATGTAACC
CACTCGTGCACCCAACTGATCTTCAGCATCTTTTACTTTCACCAGCGTTTCTGGGTGAGCAAAAACAGGA
AGGCAAAATGCCGCAAAAAAGGGAATAAGGGCGACACGGAAATGTTGAATACTCATACTCTTCCTTTTTC
AATATTATTGAAGCATTTATCAGGGTTATTGTCTCATGAGCGGATACATATTTGAATGTATTTAGAAAAA
TAAACAAATAGGGGTTCCGCGCACATTTCCCCGAAAAGTGCCACCT
