>Addgene plasmid #78365 | pNX3b-FL3 | addgene partial sequence | sequence record 149593 | SP6 5'-ATTTAGGTGACACTATAG-3'
GTACGCTGCAGGTCGACGGATCCCCGGGTTAATTAACGCTAGCATGGGTGACTACAAGGACGACGATGAC
AAGGGAGATTACAAAGATGACGACGATAAGGACTACAAGGACGACGATGACAAGTCTAGATGAGGCGCGC
CACTTCTAAATAAGCGAATTTCTTATGATTTATGATTTTTATTATTAAATAAGTTATAAAAAAAATAAGT
GTATACAAATTTTAAAGTGACTCTTAGGTTTTAAAACGAAAATTCTTATTCTTGAGTAACTCTTTCCTGT
AGGTCAGGTTGCTTTCTCAGGTATAGTATGAGGTCGCTCTTATTGACCACACCTCTACCGGCAGATCCGC
TAGGAGATCTGTTTAGCTTGCCTCGTCCCCGCCGGGTCACCCGGTCAGCGACATGGAGGCCCAGAATACC
CTCCTTGACAGTCTTGACGTGCGCAGCTCAGGGGCATGATGTGACTGTCGCCCGTACATTTAGCCCATAC
ATCCCCATGTATAATCATTTGCATCCATACATTTTGATGGCCGCACGGCGCGAAGCAAAAATTACGGCTC
CTCGCTGCGGACCTGCGAGCAGGGAAACGCTCCCCTCACAGACGCGTTGAATTGTCCCCACGCCGCGCCC
CTGTAGAGAAATATAAAAGGTTAGGATTTGCCACTGAGGTTCTTCTTTCATATACTTCCTTTTAAAATCT
TGCTAGGATACAGTTCTCACATCACATCCGAACATAAACAACCATGGGTAAAAAGCCTGAACTCACCGCG
ACGTCTGTCGAGAAGTTTCTGATCGAAAAGTTCGACAGCGTCTCCGACCTGATGCAGCTCTCGGAGGGCG
AAGAATCTCGTGCTTTCAGCTTCGATGTAGGAGGGCGTGGATATGTCCTGCGGGTAAATAGCTGCGCCGA
TGGTTTCTACAAAGATCGTTATGTTTATCGGCACTTTGCATCGGCCGCGCTCCCGATTCCGGAAGTGCTT
GACATTGGGGAATTCAGCGAGAGCCTGACCTATTGCATCTCCCGCCGTGCACAGGGTGTCACGTTG
