>Addgene plasmid #78365 | pNX3b-FL3 | addgene partial sequence | sequence record 149594 | L4440 5'-AGCGAGTCAGTGAGCGAG-3'
CTGGATGGCGGCGTTAGTATCGAATCGACAGCAGTATAGCGACCAGCATTCACATACGATTGACGCATGA
TATTACTTTCTGCGCACTTAACTTCGCATCTGGGCAGATGATGTCGAGGCGAAAAAAAATATAAATCACG
CTAACATTTGATTAAAATAGAACAACTACAATGTAAAAAAACTATACAAATGACAAGTTCTTGAAAACAA
GAATCTTTTTATTGTCAGTACTGATTATTCCTTTGCCCTCGGACGAGTGCTGGGGCGTCGGTTTCCACTA
TCGGCGAGTACTTCTACACAGCCATCGGTCCAGACGGCCGCGCTTCTGCGGGCGATTTGTGTACGCCCGA
CAGTCCCGGCTCCGGATCGGACGATTGCGTCGCATCGACCCTGCGCCCAAGCTGCATCATCGAAATTGCC
GTCAACCAAGCTCTGATAGAGTTGGTCAAGACCAATGCGGAGCATATACGCCCGGAGCCGCGGCGATCCT
GCAAGCTCCGGATGCCTCCGCTCGAAGTAGCGCGTCTGCTGCTCCATACAAGCCAACCACGGCCTCCAGA
AGAAGATGTTGGCGACCTCGTATTGGGAATCCCCGAACATCGCCTCGCTCCAGTCAATGACCGCTGTTAT
GCGGCCATTGTCCGTCAGGACATTGTTGGAGCCGAAATCCGCGTGCATGAGGTGCCGGACTTCGGGGCAG
TCCTCGGCCCAAAGCATCAGCTCATCGAGAGCCTGCGCGACGGACGCACTGACGGTGTCGTCCATCACAG
TTTGCCAGTGATACACATGGGGATCAGCAATCGCGCATATGAAATCACGCCATGTAGTGTATTGACCGAT
TCCTTGCGGTCCGAATGGGCCGAACCCGCTCGTCTGGCTAAGATCGGCCGCAGCGATCGCATCCATGGCC
TCCGCGACCGGCTGCAGAA
